>Addgene plasmid #148811 | pnEA-NpM-ScEap1p_101-122-GB1_AG | depositor full sequence | sequence record 291259 | Full Sequence
TTCTTGAAGACGAAAGGGCCTCGTGATACGCCTATTTTTATAGGTTAATGTCATGATAATAATGGTTTCT
TAGACGTCAGGTGGCACTTTTCGGGGAAATGTGCGCGGAACCCCTATTTGTTTATTTTTCTAAATACATT
CAAATATGTATCCGCTCATGAGACAATAACCCTGATAAATGCTTCAATAATATTGAAAAAGGAAGAGTAT
GAGTATTCAACATTTCCGTGTCGCCCTTATTCCCTTTTTTGCGGCATTTTGCCTTCCTGTTTTTGCTCAC
CCAGAAACGCTGGTGAAAGTAAAAGATGCTGAAGATCAGTTGGGTGCACGAGTGGGTTACATCGAACTGG
ATCTCAACAGCGGTAAGATCCTTGAGAGTTTTCGCCCCGAAGAACGTTTTCCAATGATGAGCACTTTTAA
AGTTCTGCTATGTGGCGCGGTATTATCCCGTGTTGACGCCGGGCAAGAGCAACTCGGTCGCCGCATACAC
TATTCTCAGAATGACTTGGTTGAGTACTCACCAGTCACAGAAAAGCATCTTACGGATGGCATGACAGTAA
GAGAATTATGCAGTGCTGCCATAACCATGAGTGATAACACTGCGGCCAACTTACTTCTGACAACGATCGG
AGGACCGAAGGAGCTAACCGCTTTTTTGCACAACATGGGGGATCATGTAACTCGCCTTGATCGTTGGGAA
CCGGAGCTGAATGAAGCCATACCAAACGACGAGCGTGACACCACGATGCCTGCAGCAATGGCAACAACGT
TGCGCAAACTATTAACTGGCGAACTACTTACTCTAGCTTCCCGGCAACAATTAATAGACTGGATGGAGGC
GGATAAAGTTGCAGGACCACTTCTGCGCTCGGCCCTTCCGGCTGGCTGGTTTATTGCTGATAAATCTGGA
GCCGGTGAGCGTGGGTCTCGCGGTATCATTGCAGCACTGGGGCCAGATGGTAAGCCCTCCCGTATCGTAG
TTATCTACACGACGGGGAGTCAGGCAACTATGGATGAACGAAATAGACAGATCGCTGAGATAGGTGCCTC
ACTGATTAAGCATTGGTAACTGTCAGACCAAGTTTACTCATATATACTTTAGATTGATTTAAAACTTCAT
TTTTAATTTAAAAGGATCTAGGTGAAGATCCTTTTTGATAATCTCATGACCAAAATCCCTTAACGTGAGT
TTTCGTTCCACTGAGCGTCAGACCCCGTAGAAAAGATCAAAGGATCTTCTTGAGATCCTTTTTTTCTGCG
CGTAATCTGCTGCTTGCAAACAAAAAAACCACCGCTACCAGCGGTGGTTTGTTTGCCGGATCAAGAGCTA
CCAACTCTTTTTCCGAAGGTAACTGGCTTCAGCAGAGCGCAGATACCAAATACTGTCCTTCTAGTGTAGC
CGTAGTTAGGCCACCACTTCAAGAACTCTGTAGCACCGCCTACATACCTCGCTCTGCTAATCCTGTTACC
AGTGGCTGCTGCCAGTGGCGATAAGTCGTGTCTTACCGGGTTGGACTCAAGACGATAGTTACCGGATAAG
GCGCAGCGGTCGGGCTGAACGGGGGGTTCGTGCACACAGCCCAGCTTGGAGCGAACGACCTACACCGAAC
TGAGATACCTACAGCGTGAGCTATGAGAAAGCGCCACGCTTCCCGAAGGGAGAAAGGCGGACAGGTATCC
GGTAAGCGGCAGGGTCGGAACAGGAGAGCGCACGAGGGAGCTTCCAGGGGGAAACGCCTGGTATCTTTAT
AGTCCTGTCGGGTTTCGCCACCTCTGACTTGAGCGTCGATTTTTGTGATGCTCGTCAGGGGGGCGGAGCC
TATGGAAAAACGCCAGCAACGCGGCCTTTTTACGGTTCCTGGCCTTTTGCTGGCCTTTTGCTCACATGTT
CTTTCCTGCGTTATCCCCTGATTCTGTGGATAACCGTATTACCGCCTTTGAGTGAGCTGATACCGCTCGC
CGCAGCCGAACGACCGAGCGCAGCGAGTCAGTGAGCGAGGAAGCGGAAGAGCGCCTGATGCGGTATTTTC
TCCTTACGCATCTGTGCGGTATTTCACACCGCATATATGGTGCACTCTCAGTACAATCTGCTCTGATGCC
GCATAGTTAAGCCAGTATACACTCCGCTATCGCTACGTGACTGGGTCATGGCTGCGCCCCGACACCCGCC
AACACCCGCTGACGCGCCCTGACGGGCTTGTCTGCTCCCGGCATCCGCTTACAGACAAGCTGTGACCGTC
TCCGGGAGCTGCATGTGTCAGAGGTTTTCACCGTCATCACCGAAACGCGCGAGGCAGCTGCGGTAAAGCT
CATCAGCGTGGTCGTGAAGCGATTCACAGATGTCTGCCTGTTCATCCGCGTCCAGCTCGTTGAGTTTCTC
CAGAAGCGTTAATGTCTGGCTTCTGATAAAGCGGGCCATGTTAAGGGCGGTTTTTTCCTGTTTGGTCACT
GATGCCTCCGTGTAAGGGGGATTTCTGTTCATGGGGGTAATGATACCGATGAAACGAGAGAGGATGCTCA
CGATACGGGTTACTGATGATGAACATGCCCGGTTACTGGAACGTTGTGAGGGTAAACAACTGGCGGTATG
GATGCGGCGGGACCAGAGAAAAATCACTCAGGGTCAATGCCAGCGCTTCGTTAATACAGATGTAGGTGTT
CCACAGGGTAGCCAGCAGCATCCTGCGATGCAGATCCGGAACATAATGGTGCAGGGCGCTGACTTCCGCG
TTTCCAGACTTTACGAAACACGGAAACCGAAGACCATTCATGTTGTTGCTCAGGTCGCAGACGTTTTGCA
GCAGCAGTCGCTTCACGTTCGCTCGCGTATCGGTGATTCATTCTGCTAACCAGTAAGGCAACCCCGCCAG
CCTAGCCGGGTCCTCAACGACAGGAGCACGATCATGCGCACCCGTGGCCAGGACCCAACGCTGCCCGAGA
TGCGCCGCGTGCGGCTGCTGGAGATGGCGGACGCGATGGATATGTTCTGCCAAGGGTTGGTTTGCGCATT
CACAGTTCTCCGCAAGAATTGATTGGCTCCAATTCTTGGAGTGGTGAATCCGTTAGCGAGGTGCCGCCGG
CTTCCATTCAGGTCGAGGTGGCCCGGCTCCATGCACCGCGACGCAACGCGGGGAGGCAGACAAGGTATAG
GGCGGCGCCTACAATCCATGCCAACCCGTTCCATGTGCTCGCCGAGGCGGCATAAATCGCCGTGACGATC
AGCGGTCCAGTGATCGAAGTTAGGCTGGTAAGAGCCGCGAGCGATCCTTGAAGCTGTCCCTGATGGTCGT
CATCTACCTGCCTGGACAGCATGGCCTGCAACGCGGGCATCCCGATGCCGCCGGAAGCGAGAAGAATCAT
AATGGGGAAGGCCATCCAGCCTCGCGTCGCGAACGCCAGCAAGACGTAGCCCAGCGCGTCGGCCGCCATG
CCGGCGATAATGGCCTGCTTCTCGCCGAAACGTTTGGTGGCGGGACCAGTGACGAAGGCTTGAGCGAGGG
CGTGCAAGATTCCGAATACCGCAAGCGACAGGCCGATCATCGTCGCGCTCCAGCGAAAGCGGTCCTCGCC
GAAAATGACCCAGAGCGCTGCCGGCACCTGTCCTACGAGTTGCATGATAAAGAAGACAGTCATAAGTGCG
GCGACGATAGTCATGCCCCGCGCCCACCGGAAGGAGCTGACTGGGTTGAAGGCTCTCAAGGGCATCGGTC
GAGATCCCGGTGCCTAATGAGTGAGCTAACTTACATTAATTGCGTTGCGCTCACTGCCCGCTTTCCAGTC
GGGAAACCTGTCGTGCCAGCTGCATTAATGAATCGGCCAACGCGCGGGGAGAGGCGGTTTGCGTATTGGG
CGCCAGGGTGGTTTTTCTTTTCACCAGTGAGACGGGCAACAGCTGATTGCCCTTCACCGCCTGGCCCTGA
GAGAGTTGCAGCAAGCGGTCCACGCTGGTTTGCCCCAGCAGGCGAAAATCCTGTTTGATGGTGGTTAACG
GCGGGATATAACATGAGCTGTCTTCGGTATCGTCGTATCCCACTACCGAGATATCCGCACCAACGCGCAG
CCCGGACTCGGTAATGGCGCGCATTGCGCCCAGCGCCATCTGATCGTTGGCAACCAGCATCGCAGTGGGA
ACGATGCCCTCATTCAGCATTTGCATGGTTTGTTGAAAACCGGACATGGCACTCCAGTCGCCTTCCCGTT
CCGCTATCGGCTGAATTTGATTGCGAGTGAGATATTTATGCCAGCCAGCCAGACGCAGACGCGCCGAGAC
AGAACTTAATGGGCCCGCTAACAGCGCGATTTGCTGGTGACCCAATGCGACCAGATGCTCCACGCCCAGT
CGCGTACCGTCTTCATGGGAGAAAATAATACTGTTGATGGGTGTCTGGTCAGAGACATCAAGAAATAACG
CCGGAACATTAGTGCAGGCAGCTTCCACAGCAATGGCATCCTGGTCATCCAGCGGATAGTTAATGATCAG
CCCACTGACGCGTTGCGCGAGAAGATTGTGCACCGCCGCTTTACAGGCTTCGACGCCGCTTCGTTCTACC
ATCGACACCACCACGCTGGCACCCAGTTGATCGGCGCGAGATTTAATCGCCGCGACAATTTGCGACGGCG
CGTGCAGGGCCAGACTGGAGGTGGCAACGCCAATCAGCAACGACTGTTTGCCCGCCAGTTGTTGTGCCAC
GCGGTTGGGAATGTAATTCAGCTCCGCCATCGCCGCTTCCACTTTTTCCCGCGTTTTCGCAGAAACGTGG
CTGGCCTGGTTCACCACGCGGGAAACGGTCTGATAAGAGACACCGGCATACTCTGCGACATCGTATAACG
TTACTGGTTTCACATTCACCACCCTGAATTGACTCTCTTCCGGGCGCTATCATGCCATACCGCGAAAGGT
TTTGCGCCATTCGATGGTGTCCGGGATCTCGACGCTCTCCCTTATGCGACTCCTGCATTAGGAAGCAGCC
CAGTAGTAGGTTGAGGCCGTTGAGCACCGCCGCCGCAAGGAATGGTGCATGCAAGGAGATGGCGCCCAAC
AGTCCCCCGGCCACGGGGCCTGCCACCATACCCACGCCGAAACAAGCGCTCATGAGCCCGAAGTGGCGAG
CCCGATCTTCCCCATCGGTGATGTCGGCGATATAGGCGCCAGCAACCGCACCTGTGGCGCCGGTGATGCC
GGCCACGATGCGTCCGGCGTAGAGGATCGAGATCTCGATCCCGCGAAATTAATACGACTCACTATAGGGG
AATTGTGAGCGGATAACAATTCCCCACTAGTAATAATTTTGTTTAACTTTAAGAAGGAGATATACCATGG
AAACTGAAGAAGGTAAACTGGTAATCTGGATTAACGGCGATAAAGGCTATAACGGTCTCGCTGAAGTCGG
TAAGAAATTCGAGAAAGATACCGGAATTAAAGTCACCGTTGAGCATCCGGATAAACTGGAAGAGAAATTC
CCACAGGTTGCGGCAACTGGCGATGGCCCTGACATTATCTTCTGGGCACACGACCGCTTTGGTGGCTACG
CTCAATCTGGCCTGTTGGCTGAAATCACCCCGGACAAAGCGTTCCAGGACAAGCTGTATCCGTTTACCTG
GGATGCCGTACGTTACAACGGCAAGCTGATTGCTTACCCGATCGCTGTTGAAGCGTTATCGCTGATTTAT
AACAAAGACCTGCTGCCGAACCCGCCAAAAACCTGGGAAGAGATCCCGGCGCTGGATAAAGAACTGAAAG
CGAAAGGTAAGAGCGCCCTGATGTTCAACCTGCAAGAACCGTACTTCACCTGGCCGCTGATTGCTGCTGA
CGGGGGTTATGCGTTCAAGTATGAAAACGGCAAGTACGACATTAAAGACGTGGGCGTGGATAACGCTGGC
GCGAAAGCGGGTCTGACCTTCCTGGTTGACCTGATTAAAAACAAACACATGAATGCAGACACCGATTACT
CCATCGCAGAAGCTGCCTTTAATAAAGGCGAAACAGCGATGACCATCAACGGCCCGTGGGCATGGTCCAA
CATCGACACCAGCAAAGTGAATTATGGTGTAACGGTACTGCCGACCTTCAAGGGTCAACCATCCAAACCG
TTCGTTGGCGTGCTGAGCGCAGGTATTAACGCCGCCAGTCCGAACAAAGAGCTGGCAAAAGAGTTCCTCG
AAAACTATCTGCTGACTGATGAAGGTCTGGAAGCGGTTAATAAAGACAAACCGCTGGGTGCCGTAGCGCT
GAAGTCTTACGAGGAAGAGTTGGCGAAAGATCCACGTATTGCCGCCACGATGGAAAACGCCCAGAAAGGT
GAAATCATGCCGAACATCCCGCAGATGTCCGCTTTCTGGTATGCCGTGCGTACTGCGGTGATCAACGCCG
CCAGCGGTCGTCAGACTGTCGATGAAGCCCTTAAAGACGCGCAGACTGGTACCGGCAGCGGCCTGGAAGT
TCTGTTCCAGGGGCCCCATATGGATCTGCAGTATAAAACCTATGCCTATAGCATGAACGAACTGTATCAT
CTGAAACCGAGCCTGGCAGGATCCTCTAGAGCTAGCGGCATGCAGTACAAACTTATCCTGAACGGTAAAA
CCCTGAAAGGTGAAACCACCACCGAAGCTGTTGACGCTGCTACCGCGGAAAAAGTTTTCAAACAGTACGC
TAACGACAACGGTGTTGACGGTGAATGGACCTACGACGACGCTACCAAAACCTACACCGTAACGGAATGA
GTTGGCTGCTGCCACCCGCTGAGCAATAACTAGCATAACCCCTTGGGGCCTCTAAACGGGTCTTGAGGGG
TTTTTTGCTGAAAGGAGGAACTATATCCGGATATCCCGCAAGAGGCCCGGCAGTACCGGCATAACCAAGC
CTATGCCTACAGCATCCAGGGTGACGGTGCCGAGGATGACGATGAGCGCATTGTTAGATTTCATACACGG
TGCCTGACTGCGTTAGCAATTTAACTGTGATAAACTACCGCATTAAAGCTTATCGATGATAAGCTGTCAA
ACATGAGAA
Features (pLannotate 1.2.2; 21 found; start..end, strand, type, name):
    104..208     +  promoter       AmpR promoter: bla
    209..1069    +  CDS            AmpR: β-lactamase; bla; confers resistance to ampicillin, carbenicillin, and related antibiotics
   1240..1828    +  rep_origin     ori: high-copy-number ColE1/pMB1/pBR322/pUC origin of replication
   2014..2156    -  misc_feature   bom: basis of mobility region from pBR322
   2258..2449    -  CDS            rop: Rop protein, which maintains plasmids at low copy number; rop
   2466..2846    +  CDS            YPB1_ECOLX: Protein predicted: Swiss-Prot protein existence level 4. From Escherichia coli.
   3088..3712    -  CDS            TcR (fragment): tetracycline efflux protein; tet; confers resistance to tetracycline
   3727..3748    -  protein_bind   CAP binding site: CAP binding activates transcription in the presence of cAMP. E. coli catabolite activator protein
   3761..4843    -  CDS            lacI: lac repressor; lacI; The lac repressor binds to the lac operator to inhibit transcription in E. coli. This inhibition can be relieved by adding lactose or isopropyl-β-D-thiogalactopyranoside (IPTG).
   4844..4921    -  promoter       lacI promoter: lacI
   4929..5208    -  CDS            TcR (fragment): tetracycline efflux protein; tet; confers resistance to tetracycline
   5230..5248    +  promoter       T7 promoter: promoter for bacteriophage T7 RNA polymerase
   5249..5273    +  protein_bind   lac operator: The lac repressor binds to the lac operator to inhibit transcription in E. coli. This inhibition can be relieved by adding lactose or isopropyl-β-D-thiogalactopyranoside (IPTG). lac repressor encoded by lacI
   5288..5310    +  RBS            RBS: efficient ribosome binding site from bacteriophage T7 gene 10 (Olins and Rangwala, 1989)
   5321..6417    +  CDS            MBP (fragment): maltose binding protein from E. coli; malE (mutated); This version of the gene does not encode a signal sequence, so MBP will remain in the cytosol.
   6460..6537    +  CDS            EAP1 (fragment): EAP1_YEAST - Experimental evidence at protein level: Swiss-Prot protein existence level 1. Can regulate translation through binding to eIF4E. Competes with eIF4G and p20 for binding to eIF4E in vivo and inhibits cap- dependent translation in vitro. Plays a role in cell growth and is implicated in the TOR signaling cascade. Functions independently of eIF4E to maintain genetic stability and to attenuate GCN4 translation upon TOR inactivation. From Saccharomyces cerevisiae (strain ATCC 204508 / S288c) (Baker's yeast).
   6556..6713    +  CDS            GB1 (fragment): B1 domain of Streptococcal protein G effective as a solubilizing fusion partner (Cheng and Patel, 2004)
   6718..6736    +  CDS            SET1 (fragment): solubility-enhancement tag derived from T7 phage gene 10B
   6750..6797    +  terminator     T7 terminator: transcription terminator for bacteriophage T7 RNA polymerase
   6820..6924    -  CDS            TcR (fragment): tetracycline efflux protein; tet; confers resistance to tetracycline
   6972..7000    -  promoter       tet promoter: E. coli promoter for tetracycline efflux protein gene
