[The description below was written by a language model from this plasmid's Addgene catalogue record and pLannotate feature annotations shown in this document.]
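Description:
pnEA-NpM-ScEap1p_101-122-GB1_AG is a bacterial expression plasmid of about 7 kb for producing a short fragment of the Saccharomyces cerevisiae protein Eap1p (EAP1/YKL204W), residues 101–122, in E. coli. The catalogue lists the backbone as unknown, but the annotated features show a pBR322-derived, pET-like layout. This includes a ColE1/pMB1-type origin with the bom region and the rop gene, which fits the recorded low copy number, and a β-lactamase gene with its own promoter for ampicillin selection. It also carries several disrupted remnants of the tetracycline resistance gene and its promoter, which are not expected to be functional.

Expression is driven by a T7 promoter followed by a lac operator and the phage T7 gene 10 ribosome binding site, and it ends at a T7 terminator. A plasmid-borne lacI gene supplies the repressor, so transcription needs a host that provides T7 RNA polymerase and is inducible with IPTG. The open reading frame begins with a signal-sequence-less, cytosolic maltose binding protein, followed by the Eap1p peptide and then a C-terminal GB1 domain of streptococcal protein G. This places the small peptide between two solubility-enhancing partners. A very short match annotated as a SET1 tag fragment follows GB1, and its significance is unclear from the record. According to the depositor, the insert comes from a synthetic EAP1 clone codon-optimized for E. coli.

Eap1p is an eIF4E-binding protein that competes with eIF4G. The construct comes from work on how structural motifs in eIF4G and 4E-BPs modulate eIF4E binding in yeast, which suggests use in making recombinant peptide for binding or structural studies. The deposited sequence may be theoretical rather than fully verified.
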