Addgene plasmid #148811: pnEA-NpM-ScEap1p_101-122-GB1_AG
Purpose: Bacterial Expression of ScEap1p_101-122
Depositing lab: Elisa Izaurralde. Depositing organization: Max Planck Institute for Developmental Biology. Publication: Structural motifs in eIF4G and 4E-BPs modulate their binding to eIF4E to regulate translation initiation in yeast. Gruner S, Weber R, Peter D, Chung MY, Igreja C, Valkov E, Izaurralde E. Nucleic Acids Res. 2018 Jul 27;46(13):6893-6908. doi: 10.1093/nar/gky542. PubMed 30053226.
Backbone
  Vector backbone: Unknown
  Vector type: Bacterial Expression
Growth in bacteria
  Bacterial resistance: Ampicillin, 100 μg/mL
  Growth temperature: 37°C
  Growth strain: DH5alpha
  Copy number: Low Copy
Gene/Insert
  Gene/Insert name: ScEap1p_101-122
  Species: S. cerevisiae (budding yeast)
  Entrez Gene: EAP1 (a.k.a. YKL204W)
  Cloning method: Unknown
Terms and licenses: Academic/Nonprofit Terms; Industry Terms: Not Available to Industry
Depositor comments: Geneart clone of ScEAP1, codon optimized for Expression in E.coli. (sequence according to Uniprot.: P36041) Plasmids from this collection were made available to the research community and donated after the lab closed. Please note that the sequence provided by the depositing laboratory may be theoretical/predicted or based on Sanger sequencing results. There may be discrepancies between sequencing results obtained by Addgene and the depositor sequence. If an Addgene verified sequence is not available, please contact before placing your order to request that our lab fully sequence the plasmid.
How to cite: pnEA-NpM-ScEap1p_101-122-GB1_AG was a gift from Elisa Izaurralde (Addgene plasmid # 148811 ; http://n2t.net/addgene:148811 ; RRID:Addgene_148811)
